Addgene plasmid #205998: pMVS1111A:PhmtB-bgaB
Purpose: Conjugative shuttle vector for Escherichia coli and Methanothermobacter thermautotrophicus encoding beta-galactosidase
Depositing lab: Bastian Molitor. Depositing organization: Eberhard Karls Universitaet Tuebingen. Publication: A Shuttle-Vector System Allows Heterologous Gene Expression in the Thermophilic Methanogen Methanothermobacter thermautotrophicus DeltaH. Fink C, Beblawy S, Enkerlin AM, Muhling L, Angenent LT, Molitor B. mBio. 2021 Dec 21;12(6):e0276621. doi: 10.1128/mBio.02766-21. Epub 2021 Nov 23. PubMed 34809461.
Backbone
  Vector backbone: pMVS-V1
  Backbone size w/o insert (bp): 8226
  Total vector size (bp): 10403
Growth in bacteria
  Bacterial resistance: Chloramphenicol, 25 μg/mL
  Growth temperature: 37°C
  Growth strain: NEB Stable
  Copy number: High Copy
Gene/Insert
  Gene/Insert name: thermostable beta-galactosidase (alt name: bgaB)
  Insert size (bp): 2177
  Promoter: PhmtB
  Cloning method: Restriction Enzyme; 5′ cloning site PacI (not destroyed); 3′ cloning site AscI (not destroyed)
  Sequencing primers: 5′ CCCCATAACATCGGCACAGTAC; 3′ CCTGGCTGGGGTTAATAAATGTTG
Terms and licenses: Academic/Nonprofit Terms; Industry Terms: Not Available to Industry
How to cite: pMVS1111A:PhmtB-bgaB was a gift from Bastian Molitor (Addgene plasmid # 205998 ; http://n2t.net/addgene:205998 ; RRID:Addgene_205998)
