[The description below was written by a language model from this plasmid's Addgene catalogue record and pLannotate feature annotations shown in this document.]
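Description:
pMVS1111A:PhmtB-bgaB is a conjugative shuttle vector of about 10.4 kb, built on the modular pMVS-V1 backbone for moving genes between Escherichia coli and the thermophilic methanogenic archaeon Methanothermobacter thermautotrophicus. In E. coli it replicates from a high-copy ColE1/pUC-type origin and is selected with chloramphenicol through a Clostridium perfringens-type catP acetyltransferase gene. An IncP origin of transfer with the adjacent traJ gene (and a fragment of traI) lets the plasmid be mobilised by conjugation from a donor E. coli strain that supplies the remaining transfer functions. Three open reading frames matching predicted proteins of Methanothermobacter marburgensis occupy a block of roughly 3.3 kb. They presumably represent a native cryptic-plasmid replicon that maintains the vector in the methanogen, although the record does not state this explicitly.

The feature table also shows an aphA-3-type aminoglycoside phosphotransferase gene (annotated KanR), which plausibly serves as the selectable marker in the archaeal host, but the catalogue fields do not state its role. The short dmpM and OpIE-2 poly(A) hits are fragments and are probably incidental similarity matches.

The payload is bgaB, encoding a thermostable beta-galactosidase of Geobacillus origin, placed under the PhmtB promoter and inserted between retained PacI and AscI sites, so the cassette can be exchanged. Because the enzyme hydrolyses chromogenic substrates such as ONPG, the construct can act as a reporter plasmid to demonstrate and quantify heterologous gene expression in M. thermautotrophicus.
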