Features (pLannotate 1.2.2; 12 found; start..end, strand, type, name):
     85..705     -  CDS            catP: CAT2_CLOPF - Protein inferred from homology: Swiss-Prot protein existence level 3. This enzyme is an effector of chloramphenicol resistance in bacteria. From Clostridium perfringens.
    879..1673    +  CDS            KanR: aminoglycoside phosphotransferase; aphA-3; confers resistance to kanamycin
   1723..1854    +  CDS            dmpM (fragment): DMPM_STRAD - Protein inferred from homology: Swiss-Prot protein existence level 3. From Streptomyces alboniger.
   2098..4113    -  CDS            bgaB: BGAL_GEOKU - Experimental evidence at protein level: Swiss-Prot protein existence level 1. Hydrolyzes 6-bromo-2-naphthyl-beta-D-galactopyranoside and o- nitrophenyl-beta-D-galactopyranoside (ONPG). Possesses a high level of transgalactosylation activity. Hydrolyzes lactose in milk.
   5335..7746    +  CDS            Y2001_METTM: Protein predicted: Swiss-Prot protein existence level 4. From Methanothermobacter marburgensis (strain ATCC BAA-927 / DSM 2133 / JCM 14651 / NBRC 100331 / OCM 82 / Marburg) (Methanobacterium thermoautotrophicum).
   7756..8154    +  CDS            Y2002_METTM: Protein predicted: Swiss-Prot protein existence level 4. From Methanothermobacter marburgensis (strain ATCC BAA-927 / DSM 2133 / JCM 14651 / NBRC 100331 / OCM 82 / Marburg) (Methanobacterium thermoautotrophicum).
   8169..8621    +  CDS            Y2003_METTM: Protein predicted: Swiss-Prot protein existence level 4. From Methanothermobacter marburgensis (strain ATCC BAA-927 / DSM 2133 / JCM 14651 / NBRC 100331 / OCM 82 / Marburg) (Methanobacterium thermoautotrophicum).
   8735..8751    -  polyA_signal   OpIE-2 poly(A) signal (fragment): immediate-early gene 2 from the Orgyia pseudotsugata multicapsid nucleopolyhedrovirus; baculovirus polyadenylation signal
   8779..8871    -  CDS            traI (fragment): TRAI6_ECOLX - Experimental evidence at protein level: Swiss-Prot protein existence level 1. The initiation process of transfer DNA synthesis requires the interaction of at least three plasmid-specific components (TraH, I, and J) at the transfer origin resulting in the assembly of a specialised nucleoprotein complex - the relaxosome. Site- and strand-specific cleavage at the transfer origin is dependent on TraI and TraJ. From Escherichia coli.
   8909..9280    -  CDS            traJ: oriT-recognizing protein; traJ
   9313..9422    -  oriT           oriT: incP origin of transfer
   9743..10331   -  rep_origin     ori: high-copy-number ColE1/pMB1/pBR322/pUC origin of replication
>Addgene plasmid #205998 | pMVS1111A:PhmtB-bgaB | addgene full sequence | sequence record 431894 | Addgene NGS Result
AAACTTAGGGTAACAAAAAACACCGTATTTCTACGATGTTTTTGCTTAAATACTTGTTTTTAGTTACAGA
CAAACCTGAAGTTAACTATTTATCAATTCCTGCAATTCGTTTACAAAACGGCAAATGTGAAATCCGTCAC
ATACTGCGTGATGAACTTGAATTGCCAAAGGAAGTATAATTTTGTTATCTTCTTTATAATATTTCCCCAT
AGTAAAAATAGGAATCAAATAATCATATCCTTTCTGCAAATTCAGATTAAAGCCATCGAAGGTTGACCAC
GGTATCATAGATACATTAAAAATGTTTTCCGGAGCATTTGGCTTTCCTTCCATTCTATGATTGTTTCCAT
ACCGTTGCGTATCACTTTCATAATCTGCTAAAAATGATTTAAAGTCAGACTTACACTCAGTCCAAAGGCT
GGAAAATGTTTCAGTATCATTGTGAAATATTGTATAGCTTGGTATCATCTCATCATATATCCCCAATTCA
CCATCTTGATTGATTGCCGTCCTAAACTCTGAATGGCGGTTTACAATCATTGCAATATAATAAAGCATTG
CAGGATATAGTTTCATTCCCTTTTCCTTTATTTGTGTGATATCCACTTTAACGGTCATGCTGTAGGTACA
AGGTACACTTGCAAAGTAGTGGTCAAAATACTCTTTTCTGTTCCAACTATTTTTATCAATTTTTTCAAAT
ACCATCTAAGTTCCCTCTCAAATTCAAGTTTATCGCTCTAATGAACAAAGATATTATACCACATTTTTGT
GAATTTTTCAACTTGCCCACTGGCCGGCCGCCCATTTTTTGAGTATTCTTTATATAGGGATATAGTAATA
GATAATATCACGGTAACCACCGGCAGCAGGTGATGCATATGGCTAAAATGAGAATATCACCGGAATTGAA
AAAACTGATCGAAAAATACCGCTGCGTAAAAGATACGGAAGGAATGTCTCCTGCTAAGGTATATAAGCTG
GTGGGAGAAAATGAAAACCTATATTTAAAAATGACGGACAGCCGGTATAAAGGGACCACCTATGATGTGG
AACGGGAAAAGGACATGATGCTATGGCTGGAAGGAAAGCTGCCTGTTCCAAAGGTCCTGCACTTTGAACG
GCATGATGGCTGGAGCAATCTGCTCATGAGTGAGGCCGATGGCGTCCTTTGCTCGGAAGAGTATGAAGAT
GAACAAAGCCCTGAAAAGATTATCGAGCTGTATGCGGAGTGCATCAGGCTCTTTCACTCCATCGACATAT
CGGATTGTCCCTATACGAATAGCTTAGACAGCCGCTTAGCCGAATTGGATTACTTACTGAATAACGATCT
GGCCGATGTGGATTGCGAAAACTGGGAAGAAGACACTCCATTTAAAGATCCGCGCGAGCTGTATGATTTT
TTAAAGACGGAAAAGCCCGAAGAGGAACTTGTCTTTTCCCACGGCGACCTGGGAGACAGCAACATCTTTG
TGAAAGATGGCAAAGTAAGTGGCTTTATTGATCTTGGGAGAAGCGGCAGGGCGGACAAGTGGTATGACAT
TGCCTTCTGCGTCCGGTCGATCAGGGAGGATATCGGGGAAGAACAGTATGTCGAGCTATTTTTTGACTTA
CTGGGGATCAAGCCTGATTGGGAGAAAATAAAATATTATATTTTACTGGATGAATTGTTTTAGCGCCCGC
CCCACGACCCGCAGCGCCCGACCGAAAGGAGCGCACGACCCCATGGCTCCGACCGAAGCCACCCGGGGCG
GCCCCGCCGACCCCGCACCCGCCCCCGAGGCCCACCGCGGGGGACACACCGAACACGCCGACCCTGCTGA
ACACGCGGCGCAGTTCGGTGCCCAGGAGCGGATCGGGAATTAATTCGAAGCTGCTGGTGAAAGAGACCCT
ATCTTACCTGCTAAAATCTAAGTTAATTACTAATTTATTATTAATTTATTATTAGATTGGGCAAAATAGT
AAAAGAAAACTAAAGGAAACCTAATATGGTTTCCTTTTTTTATATATTTTTAATTCACTGGGGGCAATTC
TGTCAGGGCGCGCCTGGGGTCGTGCGCTCCTTTCGGTCGGGCGCTGCGGGTCGTGGGGCGGGCGCTAGAC
CTTGCCGGCTTCGTCGTGTTCCCTAAGGACAGCGACGTCGACGCCCTGAATCCTGAGTTCACCCCCCCTG
AAGCATTTGCCATCTATCATATTCTGGTAGATCTTATCTTCCGGAAGGGAGAGTGTGACCTCATAGTCGT
TGTGGTTAATTATAATAAGGTACTTCCATTCATCGGTCTCCCTCTGCTGAACTTCGACATTCTCAGCAAC
CTCCAGTATAGGATTTATGTGGTGTTTAGCAAACACCTGTTCGAGAAGCCTGCCAAGGTAGTTGCTGTCA
GGGTATGTTCCTACGTATATGCCCTCCCCCTTTCCGTAGCAGTTCCTGGTAACAGCAGGAAGGCCGGCAT
ACCAATCACCTTTGAATGTGGCGAGAGGCTCAGCACCTTCCAGCCTTATTATATCGGCCCATGTGGTACA
GTCATACTCGCCGTCGTTTGAGTAGATCTTATTCACCTTTGTCTCGGGATAAGGAACGAATTCCTCCACG
AAGATGCCGAGAATGTCCCTCAGCGGTCCTGGATATCCCCCGAGGTGCACTCTATCGTTCTCATCGACTA
TCACACTGAAAAAGCTTACAATCAGGGTTCCGCCGTTTGCGACAAACTGCCTAAGGTTCTCATCTTCTCC
CTCTTTCACCATATACAGCATCGGTGCAATAACAACCTTATATTTTGTGAGATCGTCGGACGGTCTTACA
AAGTCGACTGCTATGTTTCTCTTGTAAAGCTCTCTATAATATGCCTCTACTATGGGAATATATCTGAGCT
TGTTGTGCGGTTTGGAACTGAGCTCAACTGCCCACCAGTTTTCCCAGTCAAAGATAATTGCCACCTCTGC
CTTTATTCTACTCCCCACGAGGCAGTCAAGTTTTTTCAGCTCCTGGCCAAGCTGGGTAACTTCCCTGTAT
ATTCTATTGTTTTCGTTAAGAAAGTGGGGCACCATTGCTCCGTGAAACTTCTCAGCTCCTGCTCTGGACT
GCCTCCACTGAAAGAACATTATCCCATCGGCACCCCTGGCGATTGTTGCGTAACTCCAGAGTCTCATAAC
CCCCGGCGGCTTTGGCACATTGATATCTCTCCAATTAACGTGACTGGTGACCTGCTCCATAAGAATGAAC
GGCTGCCCCTTCCTAAGTGACCTCATGAGGTCATTCATCATTGCGTGCTGTATAGGGAGTCCCTCCCTGG
GATCTGGGTAGCTATCCCAGGTAACGATATCTACGTGCTGAGCCCACTGAAAGTAGTTGAGTGGCTTGAA
TGATCCCATGAAATTTGTGGAGACCGGGATATCGGGGGTTACTTCCCTGAGGATCTCCTTTTCTGTAAGG
AAGAGTTTGAGGATTGAATCATTCATGAATCTGTAGTAATCAAGCTCCTGGCTGGGGTTAATAAATGTTG
GTGCCTTCCTAGGGGGATTAATCTCATCCCAGTGGTTATATCTCTGGCCCCAGAAGTTTGTACCCCATCT
TTCATTAAGTTCATCAATGGTCTTATACCTTTCTTTAAGCCATTTTCTGAAAGCAACTGCGCAATTCTCA
CAGAAACACTTACTTACATGGCAAGCGTATTCGTTATTTACGTGCCACATTTTGAGGGCTGGATGATTTT
TGTATCTCTCAGCTATAGCCCTTACCAGCCTCTTTATATGTGTTATAAGCTGAGGGTGATTTGGGCAATA
ATGCTGTCTACTCCCGAAACTCAGTATCACACCGGACTCGTCAATAGGGAGTGAATCAGGGTATTTCTTC
ACGAACCAGGCGGGTGTGGTTGCGGTGGCGGTCCCCAGATTTATGTATACCCCATGATCGTAGAGGATGT
CTATCACTTTGTCGAGCCATTCAAAATCAAATACACCGTCTGATGGCTCGATTTTGGACCAGCTAAAGAT
TCCGAGTGAAACAAGATTAACACCGGCCTTCTGCATAAGTTTTGCGTCCTCGTACCATATCTCCTCGGGC
CACTGTTCTGGGTTGTAATCCCCCCCATAGCAGATGGAACTGAGAACGTTCATAATTAACCACCTCATTT
TATGTGATATTATCTATTCATATAATCCTATATAAATATATCGCTAATTTTAAGGTTTTTCTGAGCCATC
GGTTGGTTCATGGGGGCATTCCTCCAGGCTTAATTAACCCGCAAAAAAATGCAAATAAAATTTGGGGTGG
CAGGGTGGAGTAAAAGTGTAGTGTGATGATAGTGGATTCCATCTACCTGGGGTGTCATCCCCCACTATGG
GGTTGTGTTTTTCTGTGGTTTTGTGTGTGTTTCTGTGGTTGTAGTGACACTTTACTTCGGTATATCATTA
TATTACGAAGTCAAATCATGGTACTGTGCCGATGTTATGGGGTTAATTGTTTATACTGTGACACACCATA
GTTATATGATATGATCATAGGAGTGGATTGTATGGCGATGGAGGATGTTGGCGTGCCATTCAGTAACAGG
TTAACCAGGCAGGGGAACATTAAGGTGCCTGCTGACTTGAGGGATGCTTTGAAGTTGAAGCCTGGTGACC
TCCTGGTGGTGGAGATCAAAAAAGTTGACAGGTCATAGTGACACTCTCCCCTATTGGCGAGGCATTTTAA
CTCTTTTTATGCTTTTACGGTTTTGCAGAAAATCGCATTCCCTGTAAGATAATATAAGAAAAAATAATAT
AGTATATTAACTGTTTTCATGGCCCGGGCTAAGTTTTAATAGCAAGAACAACAAGAAATAGTTATGAAAA
AGCGTTGTTGAGTGGGGTGGAAATACCGCACACCAAAACCCCACCAACACAGTCACCCTGCAGAAAATGT
AGGGGTACACACCTTGCAGAATGGTACCCTGCATAAGGGTTGTAAAGCCCTGGCTTATTCTATGACTGCC
AGGGCATATAAAATCTTCCCTCGATTCTGCACCTTGATTCTGCAGGGTGACACCAAAAACAAAAGGGGTG
ATCACCTTGGATAAAAAGGCGATAACAGTCGAGATAGGTATAGAGGAATACTTGAAACTGCAGGATTTAA
GGGTTGAATCCCTCAAGACTGGTAGGTTTGTGTCTGTTGGGTGTGTCATGAGGGATGCCCTTAAACACTA
CCTGCAGGAGGTTTACCTGAGAGAGAAATACCTCCAGCAGGCAGAGGACAATAAGAAGGAGTTGATAAGA
TGAGTGGCAACCACAACCACCCACCCCACAGAACCACCCCTATAGAGGTGATGTGCAATCCACCCACAAA
GGAGGTGAACTACAATGAATAGTATGTCAAAGAAGGAATATAAACATTTTGAGCGATCAATAACCCTACA
CATTAAACACGCTGATTTTGAATTAGTAGGCCAGAAATACAGGGGCAGAGACCTCTACGAGTACTTGTTC
ATCAAGGGGAGTAAACCAATCCACACAGCCACAGGTAAAACCAGCAACCTCTACGAGATCATATCAGAGG
ATAAAGGCCCTGATGAAGCCCTCAAAATCATAGGGGACACATTCACAGAGGATGATATAAACATCCTCCT
CAGGGGAGGGTTCCATGATGATAACAAGACCCCTGAGGGTGTCCTCGAGTTAATCCAGCACATCCTCCTC
GCAGGTGAGGTGCTCCACCCAGGAGGGGATGTTATTGAACCCCAATCATTCAAGGACTACCCTGAGAAGA
TACAAGCCTACGCTGACCAGTTAATCAATGATGACAGCATCGACATCCTCGAATCCATCACCAGAGTCAT
AGGGGAGGCCCATTATGGTGATGAGAAGGCCGTGAAATTACTCCTATTATCCATCGGCACCCTATTCCTC
AGGGACACCCCACCAGTCCACCAGGCACTGAGGGGCTCCACAGGTTCAGGTAAAACAGACCTTGTATTGA
AGACAGTACTCGCAGTCCCAGAGAGGTATGTGCACATCCTCAGATCAGCATCACCTAAATACTTATTCTA
CGCATCAGAGACTGGCATCCTCCGTGAAGACTACAATATCTTCGTATTTGATGATATTGAGTTGAATGAT
GAGATCATAGCGATCTCCAAGACCATCACAGATAACATCCTCCCAGAGAAGGAACACCACACCGTGAAGG
ATCAGGAGGCCCTGAAACTGGAGATCCCAGGTGAGGGCCTGGCGATATTCACAAGGGCGAGGGACATCCA
TGATAATGAACTCAATGACAGGCTACTCTACAATAACCCAGTGGAGGATGAGGATCACAGCAGATTTGTG
AAGGAGAAGATCAAAGAGGAGGCCATCTCAGGGTCAGTGATGGATGATAAGAGGATCATGGAGGCCTACG
AGGTCATCAGGGCTGTCTATGAGCGATTGATAGAGGGTGATGTCAGGGTTTACAACCCCTACCTCCACCT
ACTCGACCTGAGAGGGTATAGTAACAGGGACATCAAGCACATAGTTGGACTTGTGAAGGCCGTGACATGG
TACAGGCAACATAAAAGGAGGAGGGAGGGGAGTTATGTCCGTGAAGGTGGCCATGACATTATCATCGGCA
CTGAGGATGACCTGAGGGATGCATTGGAGTTGTGGATGTCCATAGACACCCTCCAAAGGTATAAGTTGGA
CAGGAAACAGGAGAAATTCCTCAAATCCCTACCAGAATACTCTGATGAGTTATATAAACAGCATACTAAT
TCAATCTTTTGGGATGATCCTGAACTTCCAACTTATAGTGGTCTCGCTGAGAGGCTTGGGTTGAGTAAAT
CAACAATATATCGGTGGGTTAATGGGAGGCATGAGAAAGACAGAGACATCGAGGGCTTAAAGGATAAGGG
GAATAAGGGTCTTGTCATTATCAAACCACTGGAACCTGAGAATCCTAAATCACCCTCATTGATATACCGC
AAACCAGGTATTGTTGGGAAACACCTCCAACTCAAAAATGGCGGAGAAGCCTCAGAATCTGGATTTACCC
TGTTCCCCAGTGTTGACATGGACTTGGGAACAGCGGAAAATGCTCGGATTTGGAAAAAAACCATATTCCA
TAGTATGGTTTTAGGTGTTTCCCAAATTCAAAGTAACATACAAGACAATTTAATACAAGAATGGCTTGAT
AATAATACTAATCCCATGGAGACACATGAGGATGTTGTTGAATTCATTGTCGATGTCAGGGCCTTCATCC
ATGACAACCTGCAGACACCTCCTGATGTGACCTGCAACCCAGTATATACCATACTGGGAAATGGGAAACA
CCCCCTGGAAACAGGTGGAGAATCCTCCAATCACGGAGATAAGCATGATTTGGTGTTGACCAGGGCCGGG
TCAATAGTGGGGAATAGGGTAAACAGTGAAAATAAGGGCTCTGAGCCCTCCGATGAAATGACATGTTTCC
CCCAAAAAAATTATTACTCTGGTGTGGGTGGTGATCTGCAGGCTGAGTACACTGATGCAATGGCACGGGG
TGATGACTCGATGATAGGTGAACTTGAGGCGAGGATCCCACCAGACACACCTGAGAACCTTGAGGAGAGG
AGGGTCACCCTGAAAAAGAAACTCAAGGATAAGAGTATCAGTGCCGGGGAGAAGATGGAACTCCTCAAGG
AACTGGGAGGGGTGCTCTCAACTCTAATGAGGAAACCAGTGGATAATGAGAGGATTGTCGAGTATGCGAA
GGAATTGGGTGAGGTTCGGCGGGAGATAGAGGATATGCAGGGGGGGTGATCCATTATGCCCCTCTCCTTA
GCAACTTCAAACCGTGTCCCTGAGGCTTGGAGGGATCTGATCATATCGGCTATGAGTAACCTCGCACCCC
TCGGGAGGGATCCGAATACAAAGGAATTCACAGATGAACTCCACCACCTCTCGGGGGAAGATATGGGGAC
TGTGATGGAAATCCTGGGGATTGCAGTGGCTGAGGGGTTCCTGGAATACGATGATCATTACAGGCTCATC
CTCGGCCCTGCAGGTGAGGAGTATGTTCGGCTGTCATCACGGGTTAAGGTTGAGGAGACAAGGAGATTGA
CACTTCGAAGGGCCCTCAGGAGATTCAGGGATAAAAGGAGGGCCTGCAGGCACCTGTCCCTTGGGGATAA
GGCCCTTTATGATTACTATTACCATGGTGGCCTGTGAATTATAATTCAATGTCCTTGTTGGGTGGAATGT
GGAAGTCAACAAAACCCTCAAGATCCAAATCACCAAAGCCTTCAAGTAACCCCTTAAGGTCTTCAGGTTT
GAACTCTGGGATGTCATCAAGGTTAAACTCTAAGAGTTCCTTAAGGTCGGGGCATTCAAGGTCATCAAAT
ACTGGGAGGTCTTCAAGGCAAAAGTCTATTAGTGGTTCATTAGGGTCAAATCCTATTAGTTCTTCCAGGT
TGAACTCTAAAACCCTGTTATCATCAATCTTCATGTGTAAATATCTATATCCTCCATGGATTAATAATTT
TGGGAATTTTGGGAGGGTTGAACCACCACCCTTGATAGAAAAAAATCTAAAAAAATCTAAAAAAATCAAA
ATAAAAATTCACCCCTGGACTGGGTTCCCCTATAATCAAGTCCTGTCTGAGAAAGCAAAAAAATACAAGA
AAATCCGTGGATGACTCCATTATGAATCTATTTTGAATCCATTGCGTTGCGCTGCGATCGCGGTCATATG
GATACAGCGGCCGCGGTCATAGCTGTTTCCTGATAAAAAAATTGTAGATAAAACTATTTTATAAAATTTA
TCTACAATTTTTTTATCCTGCAGGGGGCCCGATCGGTCTTGCCTTGCTCGTCGGTGATGTACTTCACCAG
CTCCGCGAAGTCGCTCTTCTTGATGGAGCGCATGGGGACGTGCTTGGCAATCACGCGCACCCCCCGGCCG
TTTTAGCGGCTAAAAAAGTCATGGCTCTGCCCTCGGGCGGACCACGCCCATCATGACCTTGCCAAGCTCG
TCCTGCTTCTCTTCGATCTTCGCCAGCAGGGCGAGGATCGTGGCATCACCGAACCGCGCCGTGCGCGGGT
CGTCGGTGAGCCAGAGTTTCAGCAGGCCGCCCAGGCGGCCCAGGTCGCCATTGATGCGGGCCAGCTCGCG
GACGTGCTCATAGTCCACGACGCCCGTGATTTTGTAGCCCTGGCCGACGGCCAGCAGGTAGGCCGACAGG
CTCATGCCGGCCGCCGCCGCCTTTTCCTCAATCGCTCTTCGTTCGTCTGGAAGGCAGTACACCTTGATAG
GTGGGCTGCCCTTCCTGGTTGGCTTGGTTTCATCAGCCATCCGCTTGCCCTCATCTGTTACGCCGGCGGT
AGCCGGCCAGCCTCGCAGAGCAGGATTCCCGTTGAGCACCGCCAGGTGCGAATAAGGGACAGTGAAGAAG
GAACACCCGCTCGCGGGTGGGCCTACTTCACCTATCCTGCCCGGCTGACGCCGTTGGATACACCAAGGAA
AGTCTACACGAACCCTTTGGCAAAATCCTGTATATCGTGCGAAAAAGGATGGATATACCGAAAAAATCGC
TATAATGACCCCGAAGCAGGGGGCCCTGCGTATTGGGCGCTCTTCCGCTTCCTCGCTCACTGACTCGCTG
CGCTCGGTCGTTCGGCTGCGGCGAGCGGTATCAGCTCACTCAAAGGCGGTAATACGGTTATCCACAGAAT
CAGGGGATAACGCAGGAAAGAACATGTGAGCAAAAGGCCAGCAAAAGGCCAGGAACCGTAAAAAGGCCGC
GTTGCTGGCGTTTTTCCATAGGCTCCGCCCCCCTGACGAGCATCACAAAAATCGACGCTCAAGTCAGAGG
TGGCGAAACCCGACAGGACTATAAAGATACCAGGCGTTTCCCCCTGGAAGCTCCCTCGTGCGCTCTCCTG
TTCCGACCCTGCCGCTTACCGGATACCTGTCCGCCTTTCTCCCTTCGGGAAGCGTGGCGCTTTCTCATAG
CTCACGCTGTAGGTATCTCAGTTCGGTGTAGGTCGTTCGCTCCAAGCTGGGCTGTGTGCACGAACCCCCC
GTTCAGCCCGACCGCTGCGCCTTATCCGGTAACTATCGTCTTGAGTCCAACCCGGTAAGACACGACTTAT
CGCCACTGGCAGCAGCCACTGGTAACAGGATTAGCAGAGCGAGGTATGTAGGCGGTGCTACAGAGTTCTT
GAAGTGGTGGCCTAACTACGGCTACACTAGAAGAACAGTATTTGGTATCTGCGCTCTGCTGAAGCCAGTT
ACCTTCGGAAAAAGAGTTGGTAGCTCTTGATCCGGCAAACAAACCACCGCTGGTAGCGGTGGTTTTTTTG
TTTGCAAGCAGCAGATTACGCGCAGAAAAAAAGGATCTCAAGAAGATCCTTTGATCTTTTCTACGGGGTC
TGACGCTCAGTGGAACGAAAACTCACGTTAAGGGATTTTGGTCATGAGATTATCAAAAAGGAGTTT
